Addgene plasmid #113402: pGEX6p-1-PafA-XIAP
Purpose: Expresses PafA-XIAP in bacteria
Depositing lab: Min Zhuang. Depositing organization: ShanghaiTech University. Publication: A proximity-tagging system to identify membrane protein-protein interactions. Liu Q, Zheng J, Sun W, Huo Y, Zhang L, Hao P, Wang H, Zhuang M. Nat Methods. 2018 Aug 13. pii: 10.1038/s41592-018-0100-5. doi: 10.1038/s41592-018-0100-5. PubMed 30104635.
Backbone
  Vector backbone: pGEX6P-1
  Modifications to backbone: PafA gene is fused to the N terminal of XIAP
  Vector type: Bacterial Expression
Growth in bacteria
  Bacterial resistance: Ampicillin, 100 μg/mL
  Growth temperature: 37°C
  Growth strain: DH5alpha
  Copy number: High Copy
Gene/Insert
  Gene/Insert name: PafA-XIAP
  Species: unknown
  Insert size (bp): 1785
  Promoter: tac
  Tag / fusion protein: GST (N terminal on backbone)
  Cloning method: Gibson Cloning
  Sequencing primers: 5′ self-designed
Terms and licenses: Academic/Nonprofit Terms; Industry Terms: Not Available to Industry
How to cite: pGEX6p-1-PafA-XIAP was a gift from Min Zhuang (Addgene plasmid # 113402 ; http://n2t.net/addgene:113402 ; RRID:Addgene_113402)
