[The description below was written by a language model from this plasmid's Addgene catalogue record and pLannotate feature annotations shown in this document.]
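Description:
pGEX6p-1-PafA-XIAP is a bacterial expression plasmid built on the pGEX6P-1 backbone for producing a GST-tagged PafA-XIAP fusion protein in E. coli. The sequenced record is 7,763 nt. It is propagated through a high-copy ColE1/pMB1-type origin and selected with ampicillin via the β-lactamase (AmpR) gene and its own promoter. The backbone also carries lacI with its promoter, plus remnants typical of this vector family: a lac promoter/operator and lacZα segment and short rop and bom fragments.

Expression is driven by the tac promoter, a strong trp/lac hybrid, followed by a lac operator. The plasmid-encoded lac repressor therefore keeps transcription off until it is relieved by IPTG. The reading frame begins with Schistosoma japonicum glutathione S-transferase, which runs across the origin of the circular sequence numbering into the insert and provides an N-terminal affinity handle for glutathione-based purification. Downstream, the annotation identifies PafA from Corynebacterium glutamicum, the ligase that covalently attaches the prokaryotic ubiquitin-like protein Pup to lysine side chains of substrates. PafA is fused at its C terminus to a fragment of human XIAP, a caspase inhibitor and E3 ubiquitin ligase. The catalogue lists the species as unknown and the insert as 1,785 bp. The annotated PafA and XIAP regions together span considerably more than that, so the stated size does not match the sequenced construct.

The insert was assembled by Gibson cloning. The associated publication describes a proximity-tagging system for identifying protein-protein interactions, in which PafA fused to a bait marks nearby proteins with Pup. This plasmid supplies recombinant PafA-XIAP from bacteria, although the record does not state the specific downstream assay.
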