Features (pLannotate 1.2.2; 18 found; start..end, strand, type, name):
     67..1512    +  CDS            pafA: PAFA_CORGL - Experimental evidence at protein level: Swiss-Prot protein existence level 1. Catalyzes the covalent attachment of the prokaryotic ubiquitin-like protein modifier Pup to the proteasomal substrate proteins, thereby targeting them for proteasomal degradation. This tagging system is termed pupylation. The ligation reaction involves the side-chain carboxylate of the C-terminal glutamate of Pup and the side- chain amino group of a substrate lysine. From Corynebacterium glutamicum (strain ATCC 13032 / DSM 20300 / BCRC 11384 / JCM 1318 / LMG 3730 / NCIMB 10025).
   1537..2838    +  CDS            XIAP (fragment): XIAP_HUMAN - Also known as API3, BIRC4, IAP3. Experimental evidence at protein level: Swiss-Prot protein existence level 1. Multi-functional protein which regulates not only caspases and apoptosis, but also modulates inflammatory signaling and immunity, copper homeostasis, mitogenic kinase signaling, cell proliferation, as well as cell invasion and metastasis. Acts as a direct caspase inhibitor. Directly bind to the active site pocket of CASP3 and CASP7 and obstructs substrate entry. Inactivates CASP9 by keeping it in a monomeric, inactive state. Acts as an E3 ubiquitin-protein ligase regulati
   2869..2908    +  CDS            rop (fragment): Rop protein, which maintains plasmids at low copy number; rop
   3010..3050    +  misc_feature   bom (fragment): basis of mobility region from pBR322
   3155..3259    +  promoter       AmpR promoter: bla
   3260..4120    +  CDS            AmpR: β-lactamase; bla; confers resistance to ampicillin, carbenicillin, and related antibiotics
   4291..4879    +  rep_origin     ori: high-copy-number ColE1/pMB1/pBR322/pUC origin of replication
   5065..5116    -  misc_feature   bom (fragment): basis of mobility region from pBR322
   5123..5200    +  promoter       lacI promoter: lacI
   5201..6283    +  CDS            lacI: lac repressor; lacI; The lac repressor binds to the lac operator to inhibit transcription in E. coli. This inhibition can be relieved by adding lactose or isopropyl-β-D-thiogalactopyranoside (IPTG).
   6296..6317    +  protein_bind   CAP binding site: CAP binding activates transcription in the presence of cAMP. E. coli catabolite activator protein
   6332..6362    +  promoter       lac promoter: promoter for the E. coli lac operon
   6370..6386    +  protein_bind   lac operator: The lac repressor binds to the lac operator to inhibit transcription in E. coli. This inhibition can be relieved by adding lactose or isopropyl-β-D-thiogalactopyranoside (IPTG). lac repressor encoded by lacI
   6406..6579    +  CDS            lacZα: LacZα fragment of β-galactosidase; lacZ fragment
   6843..6959    -  CDS            yciV (fragment): RNAAM_ECOLI - Also known as trpH From Escherichia coli (strain K12).
   7035..7063    +  promoter       tac promoter: strong E. coli promoter; hybrid between the trp and lac UV5 promoters
   7071..7087    +  protein_bind   lac operator: The lac repressor binds to the lac operator to inhibit transcription in E. coli. This inhibition can be relieved by adding lactose or isopropyl-β-D-thiogalactopyranoside (IPTG). lac repressor encoded by lacI
   7110..7763    +  CDS            GST26_SCHJA: Experimental evidence at protein level: Swiss-Prot protein existence level 1. GST isoenzymes appear to play a central role in the parasite detoxification system. Other functions are also suspected including a role in increasing the solubility of haematin in the parasite gut. From Schistosoma japonicum (Blood fluke).
>Addgene plasmid #113402 | pGEX6p-1-PafA-XIAP | addgene full sequence | sequence record 218609 | Addgene NGS Result
TCGGATCTGGAAGTTCTGTTCCAGGGGCCCCTGGGATCCCCGGAATTCCCGGGTCGACGACTCGAGATGA
GTACCGTGGAATCCGCATTGACCCGCAGGATCATGGGCATTGAAACGGAGTATGGCCTCACCTTTGTTGA
TGGTGATTCCAAAAAGCTTCGCCCAGATGAGATAGCTCGAAGGATGTTTCGTCCCATCGTGGAGAAATAT
TCCAGCTCTAATATCTTCATACCCAATGGTTCCCGGTTGTATCTTGATGTGGGTTCCCACCCGGAGTACG
CCACCGCCGAGTGTGATAATTTGACCCAGCTGATCAATTTTGAAAAAGCTGGCGATGTTATTGCAGATCG
CATGGCTGTAGATGCCGAAGAGTCGCTGGCGAAAGAAGACATTGCTGGGCAGGTGTACCTGTTTAAAAAC
AATGTCGATTCCGTGGGCAATTCTTATGGCTGCCACGAAAACTACCTTGTGGGTCGCTCCATGCCGTTGA
AGGCGTTGGGTAAAAGGCTGATGCCGTTTCTGATTACCCGCCAGCTCATCTGCGGCGCCGGCAGGATCCA
TCACCCCAATCCTTTGGATAAAGGCGAATCCTTCCCCTTGGGCTACTGCATATCCCAGCGCTCTGACCAC
GTGTGGGAGGGCGTATCAAGTGCCACCACTAGATCACGCCCCATTATCAACACCCGTGATGAGCCACATG
CGGATTCCCATTCTTACCGCAGGCTGCACGTGATTGTGGGTGATGCCAACATGGCAGAGCCCAGCATCGC
GTTGAAGGTCGGCTCCACGTTGCTGGTTCTGGAAATGATTGAGGCAGATTTCGGTTTGCCCAGCTTAGAG
CTTGCCAATGATATTGCCTCAATTAGGGAAATCTCCCGCGATGCAACAGGATCCACACTGTTGTCCCTGA
AAGATGGCACCACCATGACTGCCTTGCAGATCCAGCAGGTGGTCTTTGAGCATGCCTCGAAGTGGTTGGA
GCAGCGCCCCGAACCAGAATTTTCTGGCACCTCCAACACAGAGATGGCCCGCGTGCTGGATCTGTGGGGT
CGCATGTTGAAAGCGATTGAGTCCGGTGATTTCAGCGAAGTGGATACAGAAATTGACTGGGTGATCAAAA
AGAAGCTCATTGATCGTTTCATTCAGCGCGGCAACCTTGGGTTGGATGATCCAAAACTTGCCCAAGTGGA
CTTGACTTATCACGATATTAGGCCAGGTAGAGGCCTATTTAGCGTGCTGCAAAGCCGCGGCATGATCAAA
CGGTGGACTACTGATGAGGCGATTTTAGCTGCGGTGGATACCGCTCCTGATACAACACGTGCTCATTTGC
GCGGGCGAATCCTTAAAGCGGCGGATACTCTGGGAGTACCTGTGACTGTCGATTGGATGCGTCACAAGGT
CAACCGACCGGAGCCACAATCGGTGGAATTGGGGGATCCTTTTTCCGCAGTGAATTCCGAGGTTGATCAG
TTGATTGAGTATATGACCGTTCATGCGGAGAGCTATCGCAGTGGCGGTTCTGGTGGCGGTTCTGGTATGA
CTTTTAACAGTTTTGAAGGATCTAAAACTTGTGTACCTGCAGACATCAATAAGGAAGAAGAATTTGTAGA
AGAGTTTAATAGATTAAAAACTTTTGCTAATTTTCCAAGTGGTAGTCCTGTTTCAGCATCAACACTGGCA
CGAGCAGGGTTTCTTTATACTGGTGAAGGAGATACCGTGCGGTGCTTTAGTTGTCATGCAGCTGTAGATA
GATGGCAATATGGAGACTCAGCAGTTGGAAGACACAGGAAAGTATCCCCAAATTGCAGATTTATCAACGG
CTTTTATCTTGAAAATAGTGCCACGCAGTCTACAAATTCTGGTATCCAGAATGGTCAGTACAAAGTTGAA
AACTATCTGGGAAGCAGAGATCATTTTGCCTTAGACAGGCCATCTGAGACACATGCAGACTATCTTTTGA
GAACTGGGCAGGTTGTAGATATATCAGACACCATATACCCGAGGAACCCTGCCATGTATAGTGAAGAAGC
TAGATTAAAGTCCTTTCAGAACTGGCCAGACTATGCTCACCTAACCCCAAGAGAGTTAGCAAGTGCTGGA
CTCTACTACACAGGTATTGGTGACCAAGTGCAGTGCTTTTGTTGTGGTGGAAAACTGAAAAATTGGGAAC
CTTGTGATCGTGCCTGGTCAGAACACAGGCGACACTTTCCTAATTGCTTCTTTGTTTTGGGCCGGAATCT
TAATATTCGAAGTGAATCTGATGCTGTGAGTTCTGATAGGAATTTCCCAAATTCAACAAATCTTCCAAGA
AATCCATCCATGGCAGATTATGAAGCACGGATCTTTACTTTTGGGACATGGATATACTCAGTTAACAAGG
AGCAGCTTGCAAGAGCTGGATTTTATGCTTTAGGTGAAGGTGATAAAGTAAAGTGCTTTCACTGTGGAGG
AGGGCTAACTGATTGGAAGCCCAGTGAAGACCCTTGGGAACAACATGCTAAATGGTATCCAGGGTGCAAA
TATCTGTTAGAACAGAAGGGACAAGAATATATAAACAATATTCATTTAACTCATTCACTTGAGGAGTGTC
TGGTAAGAACTACTGAGAAAACACCATCACTAACTAGAAGAATTGATGATACCATCTTCCAAAATCCTAT
GGTACAAGAAGCTATACGAATGGGGTTCAGTTTCAAGGACATTAAGAAAATAATGGAGGAAAAAATTCAG
ATATCTGGGAGCAACTATAAATCACTTGAGGTTCTGGTTGCAGATCTAGTGAATGCTCAGAAAGACAGTA
TGCAAGATGAGTCAAGTCAGACTTCATTACAGAAAGAGTAAGCGGCCGCATCGTGACTGACTGACGATCT
GCCTCGCGCGTTTCGGTGATGACGGTGAAAACCTCTGACACATGCAGCTCCCGGAGACGGTCACAGCTTG
TCTGTAAGCGGATGCCGGGAGCAGACAAGCCCGTCAGGGCGCGTCAGCGGGTGTTGGCGGGTGTCGGGGC
GCAGCCATGACCCAGTCACGTAGCGATAGCGGAGTGTATAATTCTTGAAGACGAAAGGGCCTCGTGATAC
GCCTATTTTTATAGGTTAATGTCATGATAATAATGGTTTCTTAGACGTCAGGTGGCACTTTTCGGGGAAA
TGTGCGCGGAACCCCTATTTGTTTATTTTTCTAAATACATTCAAATATGTATCCGCTCATGAGACAATAA
CCCTGATAAATGCTTCAATAATATTGAAAAAGGAAGAGTATGAGTATTCAACATTTCCGTGTCGCCCTTA
TTCCCTTTTTTGCGGCATTTTGCCTTCCTGTTTTTGCTCACCCAGAAACGCTGGTGAAAGTAAAAGATGC
TGAAGATCAGTTGGGTGCACGAGTGGGTTACATCGAACTGGATCTCAACAGCGGTAAGATCCTTGAGAGT
TTTCGCCCCGAAGAACGTTTTCCAATGATGAGCACTTTTAAAGTTCTGCTATGTGGCGCGGTATTATCCC
GTGTTGACGCCGGGCAAGAGCAACTCGGTCGCCGCATACACTATTCTCAGAATGACTTGGTTGAGTACTC
ACCAGTCACAGAAAAGCATCTTACGGATGGCATGACAGTAAGAGAATTATGCAGTGCTGCCATAACCATG
AGTGATAACACTGCGGCCAACTTACTTCTGACAACGATCGGAGGACCGAAGGAGCTAACCGCTTTTTTGC
ACAACATGGGGGATCATGTAACTCGCCTTGATCGTTGGGAACCGGAGCTGAATGAAGCCATACCAAACGA
CGAGCGTGACACCACGATGCCTGCAGCAATGGCAACAACGTTGCGCAAACTATTAACTGGCGAACTACTT
ACTCTAGCTTCCCGGCAACAATTAATAGACTGGATGGAGGCGGATAAAGTTGCAGGACCACTTCTGCGCT
CGGCCCTTCCGGCTGGCTGGTTTATTGCTGATAAATCTGGAGCCGGTGAGCGTGGGTCTCGCGGTATCAT
TGCAGCACTGGGGCCAGATGGTAAGCCCTCCCGTATCGTAGTTATCTACACGACGGGGAGTCAGGCAACT
ATGGATGAACGAAATAGACAGATCGCTGAGATAGGTGCCTCACTGATTAAGCATTGGTAACTGTCAGACC
AAGTTTACTCATATATACTTTAGATTGATTTAAAACTTCATTTTTAATTTAAAAGGATCTAGGTGAAGAT
CCTTTTTGATAATCTCATGACCAAAATCCCTTAACGTGAGTTTTCGTTCCACTGAGCGTCAGACCCCGTA
GAAAAGATCAAAGGATCTTCTTGAGATCCTTTTTTTCTGCGCGTAATCTGCTGCTTGCAAACAAAAAAAC
CACCGCTACCAGCGGTGGTTTGTTTGCCGGATCAAGAGCTACCAACTCTTTTTCCGAAGGTAACTGGCTT
CAGCAGAGCGCAGATACCAAATACTGTCCTTCTAGTGTAGCCGTAGTTAGGCCACCACTTCAAGAACTCT
GTAGCACCGCCTACATACCTCGCTCTGCTAATCCTGTTACCAGTGGCTGCTGCCAGTGGCGATAAGTCGT
GTCTTACCGGGTTGGACTCAAGACGATAGTTACCGGATAAGGCGCAGCGGTCGGGCTGAACGGGGGGTTC
GTGCACACAGCCCAGCTTGGAGCGAACGACCTACACCGAACTGAGATACCTACAGCGTGAGCTATGAGAA
AGCGCCACGCTTCCCGAAGGGAGAAAGGCGGACAGGTATCCGGTAAGCGGCAGGGTCGGAACAGGAGAGC
GCACGAGGGAGCTTCCAGGGGGAAACGCCTGGTATCTTTATAGTCCTGTCGGGTTTCGCCACCTCTGACT
TGAGCGTCGATTTTTGTGATGCTCGTCAGGGGGGCGGAGCCTATGGAAAAACGCCAGCAACGCGGCCTTT
TTACGGTTCCTGGCCTTTTGCTGGCCTTTTGCTCACATGTTCTTTCCTGCGTTATCCCCTGATTCTGTGG
ATAACCGTATTACCGCCTTTGAGTGAGCTGATACCGCTCGCCGCAGCCGAACGACCGAGCGCAGCGAGTC
AGTGAGCGAGGAAGCGGAAGAGCGCCTGATGCGGTATTTTCTCCTTACGCATCTGTGCGGTATTTCACAC
CGCATAAATTCCGACACCATCGAATGGCGCAAAACCTTTCGCGGTATGGCATGATAGCGCCCGGAAGAGA
GTCAATTCAGGGTGGTGAATGTGAAACCAGTAACGTTATACGATGTCGCAGAGTATGCCGGTGTCTCTTA
TCAGACCGTTTCCCGCGTGGTGAACCAGGCCAGCCACGTTTCTGCGAAAACGCGGGAAAAAGTGGAAGCG
GCGATGGCGGAGCTGAATTACATTCCCAACCGCGTGGCACAACAACTGGCGGGCAAACAGTCGTTGCTGA
TTGGCGTTGCCACCTCCAGTCTGGCCCTGCACGCGCCGTCGCAAATTGTCGCGGCGATTAAATCTCGCGC
CGATCAACTGGGTGCCAGCGTGGTGGTGTCGATGGTAGAACGAAGCGGCGTCGAAGCCTGTAAAGCGGCG
GTGCACAATCTTCTCGCGCAACGCGTCAGTGGGCTGATCATTAACTATCCGCTGGATGACCAGGATGCCA
TTGCTGTGGAAGCTGCCTGCACTAATGTTCCGGCGTTATTTCTTGATGTCTCTGACCAGACACCCATCAA
CAGTATTATTTTCTCCCATGAAGACGGTACGCGACTGGGCGTGGAGCATCTGGTCGCATTGGGTCACCAG
CAAATCGCGCTGTTAGCGGGCCCATTAAGTTCTGTCTCGGCGCGTCTGCGTCTGGCTGGCTGGCATAAAT
ATCTCACTCGCAATCAAATTCAGCCGATAGCGGAACGGGAAGGCGACTGGAGTGCCATGTCCGGTTTTCA
ACAAACCATGCAAATGCTGAATGAGGGCATCGTTCCCACTGCGATGCTGGTTGCCAACGATCAGATGGCG
CTGGGCGCAATGCGCGCCATTACCGAGTCCGGGCTGCGCGTTGGTGCGGATATCTCGGTAGTGGGATACG
ACGATACCGAAGACAGCTCATGTTATATCCCGCCGTTAACCACCATCAAACAGGATTTTCGCCTGCTGGG
GCAAACCAGCGTGGACCGCTTGCTGCAACTCTCTCAGGGCCAGGCGGTGAAGGGCAATCAGCTGTTGCCC
GTCTCACTGGTGAAAAGAAAAACCACGCTAGCGCCCAATACGCAAACCGCCTCTCCCCGCGCGTTGGCCG
ATTCATTAATGCAGCTGGCACGACAGGTTTCCCGACTGGAAAGCGGGCAGTGAGCGCAACGCAATTAATG
TAAGTTAGCTCACTCATTAGGCACCCCAGGCTTTACACTTTATGCTTCCGGCTCGTATGTTGTGTGGAAT
TGTGAGCGGATAACAATTTCACACAGGAAACAGCTATGACCATGATTACGGATTCACTGGCCGTCGTTTT
ACAACGTCGTGACTGGGAAAACCCTGGCGTTACCCAACTTAATCGCCTTGCAGCACATCCCCCTTTCGCC
AGCTGGCGTAATAGCGAAGAGGCCCGCACCGATCGCCCTTCCCAACAGTTGCGCAGCCTGAATGGCGAAT
GGCGCTTTGCCTGGTTTCCGGCACCAGAAGCGGTGCCGGAAAGCTGGCTGGAGTGCGATCTTCCTGAGGC
CGATACTGTCGTCGTCCCCTCAAACTGGCAGATGCACGGTTACGATGCGCCCATCTACACCAACGTGACC
TATCCCATTACGGTCAATCCGCCGTTTGTTCCCACGGAGAATCCGACGGGTTGTTACTCGCTCACATTTA
ATGTTGATGAAAGCTGGCTACAGGAAGGCCAGACGCGAATTATTTTTGATGGCGTTGGAATTAGCTTATC
GACTGCACGGTGCACCAATGCTTCTGGCGTCAGGCAGCCATCGGAAGCTGTGGTATGGCTGTGCAGGTCG
TAAATCACTGCATAATTCGTGTCGCTCAAGGCGCACTCCCGTTCTGGATAATGTTTTTTGCGCCGACATC
ATAACGGTTCTGGCAAATATTCTGAAATGAGCTGTTGACAATTAATCATCGGCTCGTATAATGTGTGGAA
TTGTGAGCGGATAACAATTTCACACAGGAAACAGTATTCATGTCCCCTATACTAGGTTATTGGAAAATTA
AGGGCCTTGTGCAACCCACTCGACTTCTTTTGGAATATCTTGAAGAAAAATATGAAGAGCATTTGTATGA
GCGCGATGAAGGTGATAAATGGCGAAACAAAAAGTTTGAATTGGGTTTGGAGTTTCCCAATCTTCCTTAT
TATATTGATGGTGATGTTAAATTAACACAGTCTATGGCCATCATACGTTATATAGCTGACAAGCACAACA
TGTTGGGTGGTTGTCCAAAAGAGCGTGCAGAGATTTCAATGCTTGAAGGAGCGGTTTTGGATATTAGATA
CGGTGTTTCGAGAATTGCATATAGTAAAGACTTTGAAACTCTCAAAGTTGATTTTCTTAGCAAGCTACCT
GAAATGCTGAAAATGTTCGAAGATCGTTTATGTCATAAAACATATTTAAATGGTGATCATGTAACCCATC
CTGACTTCATGTTGTATGACGCTCTTGATGTTGTTTTATACATGGACCCAATGTGCCTGGATGCGTTCCC
AAAATTAGTTTGTTTTAAAAAACGTATTGAAGCTATCCCACAAATTGATAAGTACTTGAAATCCAGCAAG
TATATAGCATGGCCTTTGCAGGGCTGGCAAGCCACGTTTGGTGGTGGCGACCATCCTCCAAAA
