>Addgene plasmid #113402 | pGEX6p-1-PafA-XIAP | depositor partial sequence | sequence record 213942 | pGEX6p-1-PafA-XIAP sequence 2775 bps
ATGAGTACCGTGGAATCCGCATTGACCCGCAGGATCATGGGCATTGAAACGGAGTATGGCCTCACCTTTG
TTGATGGTGATTCCAAAAAGCTTCGCCCAGATGAGATAGCTCGAAGGATGTTTCGTCCCATCGTGGAGAA
ATATTCCAGCTCTAATATCTTCATACCCAATGGTTCCCGGTTGTATCTTGATGTGGGTTCCCACCCGGAG
TACGCCACCGCCGAGTGTGATAATTTGACCCAGCTGATCAATTTTGAAAAAGCTGGCGATGTTATTGCAG
ATCGCATGGCTGTAGATGCCGAAGAGTCGCTGGCGAAAGAAGACATTGCTGGGCAGGTGTACCTGTTTAA
AAACAATGTCGATTCCGTGGGCAATTCTTATGGCTGCCACGAAAACTACCTTGTGGGTCGCTCCATGCCG
TTGAAGGCGTTGGGTAAAAGGCTGATGCCGTTTCTGATTACCCGCCAGCTCATCTGCGGCGCCGGCAGGA
TCCATCACCCCAATCCTTTGGATAAAGGCGAATCCTTCCCCTTGGGCTACTGCATATCCCAGCGCTCTGA
CCACGTGTGGGAGGGCGTATCAAGTGCCACCACTAGATCACGCCCCATTATCAACACCCGTGATGAGCCA
CATGCGGATTCCCATTCTTACCGCAGGCTGCACGTGATTGTGGGTGATGCCAACATGGCAGAGCCCAGCA
TCGCGTTGAAGGTCGGCTCCACGTTGCTGGTTCTGGAAATGATTGAGGCAGATTTCGGTTTGCCCAGCTT
AGAGCTTGCCAATGATATTGCCTCAATTAGGGAAATCTCCCGCGATGCAACAGGATCCACACTGTTGTCC
CTGAAAGATGGCACCACCATGACTGCCTTGCAGATCCAGCAGGTGGTCTTTGAGCATGCCTCGAAGTGGT
TGGAGCAGCGCCCCGAACCAGAATTTTCTGGCACCTCCAACACAGAGATGGCCCGCGTGCTGGATCTGTG
GGGTCGCATGTTGAAAGCGATTGAGTCCGGTGATTTCAGCGAAGTGGATACAGAAATTGACTGGGTGATC
AAAAAGAAGCTCATTGATCGTTTCATTCAGCGCGGCAACCTTGGGTTGGATGATCCAAAACTTGCCCAAG
TGGACTTGACTTATCACGATATTAGGCCAGGTAGAGGCCTATTTAGCGTGCTGCAAAGCCGCGGCATGAT
CAAACGGTGGACTACTGATGAGGCGATTTTAGCTGCGGTGGATACCGCTCCTGATACAACACGTGCTCAT
TTGCGCGGGCGAATCCTTAAAGCGGCGGATACTCTGGGAGTACCTGTGACTGTCGATTGGATGCGTCACA
AGGTCAACCGACCGGAGCCACAATCGGTGGAATTGGGGGATCCTTTTTCCGCAGTGAATTCCGAGGTTGA
TCAGTTGATTGAGTATATGACCGTTCATGCGGAGAGCTATCGCAGTGGCGGTTCTGGTGGCGGTTCTGGT
ATGACTTTTAACAGTTTTGAAGGATCTAAAACTTGTGTACCTGCAGACATCAATAAGGAAGAAGAATTTG
TAGAAGAGTTTAATAGATTAAAAACTTTTGCTAATTTTCCAAGTGGTAGTCCTGTTTCAGCATCAACACT
GGCACGAGCAGGGTTTCTTTATACTGGTGAAGGAGATACCGTGCGGTGCTTTAGTTGTCATGCAGCTGTA
GATAGATGGCAATATGGAGACTCAGCAGTTGGAAGACACAGGAAAGTATCCCCAAATTGCAGATTTATCA
ACGGCTTTTATCTTGAAAATAGTGCCACGCAGTCTACAAATTCTGGTATCCAGAATGGTCAGTACAAAGT
TGAAAACTATCTGGGAAGCAGAGATCATTTTGCCTTAGACAGGCCATCTGAGACACATGCAGACTATCTT
TTGAGAACTGGGCAGGTTGTAGATATATCAGACACCATATACCCGAGGAACCCTGCCATGTATAGTGAAG
AAGCTAGATTAAAGTCCTTTCAGAACTGGCCAGACTATGCTCACCTAACCCCAAGAGAGTTAGCAAGTGC
TGGACTCTACTACACAGGTATTGGTGACCAAGTGCAGTGCTTTTGTTGTGGTGGAAAACTGAAAAATTGG
GAACCTTGTGATCGTGCCTGGTCAGAACACAGGCGACACTTTCCTAATTGCTTCTTTGTTTTGGGCCGGA
ATCTTAATATTCGAAGTGAATCTGATGCTGTGAGTTCTGATAGGAATTTCCCAAATTCAACAAATCTTCC
AAGAAATCCATCCATGGCAGATTATGAAGCACGGATCTTTACTTTTGGGACATGGATATACTCAGTTAAC
AAGGAGCAGCTTGCAAGAGCTGGATTTTATGCTTTAGGTGAAGGTGATAAAGTAAAGTGCTTTCACTGTG
GAGGAGGGCTAACTGATTGGAAGCCCAGTGAAGACCCTTGGGAACAACATGCTAAATGGTATCCAGGGTG
CAAATATCTGTTAGAACAGAAGGGACAAGAATATATAAACAATATTCATTTAACTCATTCACTTGAGGAG
TGTCTGGTAAGAACTACTGAGAAAACACCATCACTAACTAGAAGAATTGATGATACCATCTTCCAAAATC
CTATGGTACAAGAAGCTATACGAATGGGGTTCAGTTTCAAGGACATTAAGAAAATAATGGAGGAAAAAAT
TCAGATATCTGGGAGCAACTATAAATCACTTGAGGTTCTGGTTGCAGATCTAGTGAATGCTCAGAAAGAC
AGTATGCAAGATGAGTCAAGTCAGACTTCATTACAGAAAGAGTAA
