>Addgene plasmid #113402 | pGEX6p-1-PafA-XIAP | depositor partial sequence | sequence record 213943 | PafA-XIAP
ATGAGTACCGTGGAATCCGCATTGACCCGCAGGATCATGGGCATTGAAACGGAGTATGGCCTCACCTTTG
TTGATGGTGATTCCAAAAAGCTTCGCCCAGATGAGATAGCTCGAAGGATGTTTCGTCCCATCGTGGAGAA
ATATTCCAGCTCTAATATCTTCATACCCAATGGTTCCCGGTTGTATCTTGATGTGGGTTCCCACCCGGAG
TACGCCACCGCCGAGTGTGATAATTTGACCCAGCTGATCAATTTTGAAAAAGCTGGCGATGTTATTGCAG
ATCGCATGGCTGTAGATGCCGAAGAGTCGCTGGCGAAAGAAGACATTGCTGGGCAGGTGTACCTGTTTAA
AAACAATGTCGATTCCGTGGGCAATTCTTATGGCTGCCACGAAAACTACCTTGTGGGTCGCTCCATGCCG
TTGAAGGCGTTGGGTAAAAGGCTGATGCCGTTTCTGATTACCCGCCAGCTCATCTGCGGCGCCGGCAGGA
TCCATCACCCCAATCCTTTGGATAAAGGCGAATCCTTCCCCTTGGGCTACTGCATATCCCAGCGCTCTGA
CCACGTGTGGGAGGGCGTATCAAGTGCCACCACTAGATCACGCCCCATTATCAACACCCGTGATGAGCCA
CATGCGGATTCCCATTCTTACCGCAGGCTGCACGTGATTGTGGGTGATGCCAACATGGCAGAGCCCAGCA
TCGCGTTGAAGGTCGGCTCCACGTTGCTGGTTCTGGAAATGATTGAGGCAGATTTCGGTTTGCCCAGCTT
AGAGCTTGCCAATGATATTGCCTCAATTAGGGAAATCTCCCGCGATGCAACAGGATCCACACTGTTGTCC
CTGAAAGATGGCACCACCATGACTGCCTTGCAGATCCAGCAGGTGGTCTTTGAGCATGCCTCGAAGTGGT
TGGAGCAGCGCCCCGAACCAGAATTTTCTGGCACCTCCAACACAGAGATGGCCCGCGTGCTGGATCTGTG
GGGTCGCATGTTGAAAGCGATTGAGTCCGGTGATTTCAGCGAAGTGGATACAGAAATTGACTGGGTGATC
AAAAAGAAGCTCATTGATCGTTTCATTCAGCGCGGCAACCTTGGGTTGGATGATCCAAAACTTGCCCAAG
TGGACTTGACTTATCACGATATTAGGCCAGGTAGAGGCCTATTTAGCGTGCTGCAAAGCCGCGGCATGAT
CAAACGGTGGACTACTGATGAGGCGATTTTAGCTGCGGTGGATACCGCTCCTGATACAACACGTGCTCAT
TTGCGCGGGCGAATCCTTAAAGCGGCGGATACTCTGGGAGTACCTGTGACTGTCGATTGGATGCGTCACA
AGGTCAACCGACCGGAGCCACAATCGGTGGAATTGGGGGATCCTTTTTCCGCAGTGAATTCCGAGGTTGA
TCAGTTGATTGAGTATATGACCGTTCATGCGGAGAGCTATCGCAGTGGCGGTTCTGGTGGCGGTTCTGGT
ATGACTTTTAACAGTTTTGAAGGATCTAAAACTTGTGTACCTGCAGACATCAATAAGGAAGAAGAATTTG
TAGAAGAGTTTAATAGATTAAAAACTTTTGCTAATTTTCCAAGTGGTAGTCCTGTTTCAGCATCAACACT
GGCACGAGCAGGGTTTCTTTATACTGGTGAAGGAGATACCGTGCGGTGCTTTAGTTGTCATGCAGCTGTA
GATAGATGGCAATATGGAGACTCAGCAGTTGGAAGACACAGGAAAGTATCCCCAAATTGCAGATTTATCA
ACGGCTTTTATCTTGAAAATAGTGCCACGCAGTCTACAAATTCTGGTATCCAGAATGGTCAGTACAAAGT
TGAAAACTATCTGGGAAGCAGAGATCATTTTGCCTTAGACAGGCCATCTGAGACACATGCAGACTATCTT
TTGAGAACTGGGCAGGTTGTAGATATATCAGACACCATATACCCGAGGAACCCTGCCATGTATAGTGAAG
AAGCTAGATTAAAGTCCTTTCAGAACTGGCCAGACTATGCTCACCTAACCCCAAGAGAGTTAGCAAGTGC
TGGACTCTACTACACAGGTATTGGTGACCAAGTGCAGTGCTTTTGTTGTGGTGGAAAACTGAAAAATTGG
GAACCTTGTGATCGTGCCTGGTCAGAACACAGGCGACACTTTCCTAATTGCTTCTTTGTTTTGGGCCGGA
ATCTTAATATTCGAAGTGAATCTGATGCTGTGAGTTCTGATAGGAATTTCCCAAATTCAACAAATCTTCC
AAGAAATCCATCCATGGCAGATTATGAAGCACGGATCTTTACTTTTGGGACATGGATATACTCAGTTAAC
AAGGAGCAGCTTGCAAGAGCTGGATTTTATGCTTTAGGTGAAGGTGATAAAGTAAAGTGCTTTCACTGTG
GAGGAGGGCTAACTGATTGGAAGCCCAGTGAAGACCCTTGGGAACAACATGCTAAATGGTATCCAGGGTG
CAAATATCTGTTAGAACAGAAGGGACAAGAATATATAAACAATATTCATTTAACTCATTCACTTGAGGAG
TGTCTGGTAAGAACTACTGAGAAAACACCATCACTAACTAGAAGAATTGATGATACCATCTTCCAAAATC
CTATGGTACAAGAAGCTATACGAATGGGGTTCAGTTTCAAGGACATTAAGAAAATAATGGAGGAAAAAAT
TCAGATATCTGGGAGCAACTATAAATCACTTGAGGTTCTGGTTGCAGATCTAGTGAATGCTCAGAAAGAC
AGTATGCAAGATGAGTCAAGTCAGACTTCATTACAGAAAGAG
